Addgene plasmid #37677: pcDNA3-ShhN-Ren
Depositing lab: Philip Beachy. Depositing organization: Johns Hopkins University and School of Medicine. Publication: Hedgehog-mediated patterning of the mammalian embryo requires transporter-like function of dispatched. Ma Y, Erkner A, Gong R, Yao S, Taipale J, Basler K, Beachy PA. Cell. 2002 Oct 4;111(1):63-75. 10.1016/S0092-8674(02)00977-7 PubMed 12372301.
Backbone
  Vector backbone: pcDNA3
  Backbone manufacturer: Invitrogen
  Backbone size w/o insert (bp): 5446
  Vector type: Mammalian Expression
  Selectable markers: Neomycin (select with G418)
Growth in bacteria
  Bacterial resistance: Ampicillin, 100 μg/mL
  Growth temperature: 37°C
  Growth strain: DH5alpha
  Copy number: Unknown
Gene/Insert
  Gene/Insert name: shh
  Species: M. musculus (mouse)
  Mutation: soluble form (see comments)
  Entrez Gene: Shh (a.k.a. 9530036O11Rik, Dsh, HHG-1, Hhg1, Hx, Hxl3, M100081, ShhNC)
  Promoter: CMV
  Tag / fusion protein: renilla luciferase (C terminal on insert)
  Cloning method: Restriction Enzyme; 5′ cloning site unknown (unknown if destroyed); 3′ cloning site unknown (unknown if destroyed)
  Sequencing primers: 5′ CMV-Fwd; 3′ BGH-Rev
Terms and licenses: Academic/Nonprofit Terms; Industry Terms: Not Available to Industry
Depositor comments: The ShhN construct contains a stop codon following the site of internal cleavage and therefore produces a protein (ShhN) containing the same amino acid residues as the processed protein but lacking cholesterol modification. Renilla luciferase was inserted in-frame into the amino-terminal signaling domain located in a peripheral loop within the structure of ShhN.
How to cite: pcDNA3-ShhN-Ren was a gift from Philip Beachy (Addgene plasmid # 37677 ; http://n2t.net/addgene:37677 ; RRID:Addgene_37677)
