[The description below was written by a language model from this plasmid's Addgene catalogue record.]
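Description:
pcDNA3-ShhN-Ren is a mammalian expression plasmid built on the Invitrogen pcDNA3 backbone (about 5.4 kb without insert). It is propagated in E. coli under ampicillin selection and carries a neomycin resistance marker so that stably transfected mammalian cells can be selected with G418. Copy number is recorded as unknown, and the restriction sites used for cloning are not stated. No feature table accompanies the record, so backbone elements beyond those named in the catalogue fields are not confirmed here; the listed sequencing primers imply that the insert lies between the CMV promoter and a BGH terminator region, as is standard for pcDNA3.

The payload is mouse Sonic hedgehog (Shh) expressed from the CMV promoter in a truncated, soluble form. A stop codon placed immediately after the site of internal autoprocessing cleavage yields ShhN, a protein with the same residues as the naturally processed amino-terminal signaling domain but without the cholesterol modification that is normally added during autocleavage. Renilla luciferase is fused in frame to this protein. The catalogue field lists it as a C-terminal tag, whereas the depositor comments describe it as inserted within the signaling domain, in a peripheral loop of the ShhN structure; the record does not resolve this difference.

The luciferase fusion gives an enzymatic readout for the amount of ShhN protein, for example in cell lysates versus culture medium. Given the associated publication on the transporter-like role of Dispatched in Hedgehog patterning, the construct plausibly serves as the cholesterol-free comparison in studies of Hedgehog release from producing cells, although the record does not spell out its specific use.
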