>Addgene plasmid #37677 | pcDNA3-ShhN-Ren | addgene partial sequence | sequence record 48822 | Rluc-R 5'-TTTACATCTGGCCCACCACT-3'
AAACTTTCGAAGTCATCGCTGCGGCAGCCGCTGCACGCGTTTTGGCCGCCACGGAGTTCTCTGCTTTCAC
AGAACAGTGGATGTGAGCTTTGGATTCATAGTAGACCCAGTCGAAACCTGCTTCCACAGCCAGGCGAGCC
AGCATGCCGTACTTGCTGCGGTCCCGGTCGGACGTGGTGATGTCCACTGCTCGACCCTCATAGTGTAGAG
ACTCCTCTGAATGATGGCCGTCCTCATCCCAGCCCTCGGTCACTCGCAGCTTCACTCCAGGCCACTGGTT
CATCACAGAGATGGCCAAGGCATTTAACTTGTCTTTGCACCTCTGAGTCATCAGCCGGTCTGCTCCCGTG
TTTTCCTCATCCTTAAATATGATGTCGGGGTTGTAATTGGGGGTGAGTTCCTTAAATCGTTCGGAGTTTC
TTGTGATCTTCCCTTCATATCTGCCGCTGGCCCCTAGGGTCTTCTCAGCTACGTTGGGAATAAACTGCTT
GTAGGCTAAAGGGGTCAGCTTTTTGGGGTGCCGCCTCTTTCCAAACCCCCTGCCGGGCCCACAGGCCAGC
CCGGGGCACACCAGCAGCGAGGAAGCAAGGATCACCAGAAAACATCTGGCCAGCAGCAGCAGCATGGTGG
ATCCGAGCTCGGTACCAAGCTTAAGTTTAAACGCTAGCCAGCTTGGGTCTCCCTATAGTGAGTCGTATTA
ATTTCGATAAGCCAGTAAGCAGTGGGTTCTCTAGTTAGCCAGAGAGCTCTGCTTATATAGACCTCCCACC
GTACACGCCTACCGCCCATTTGCGTCAATGGGGCGGA
